>Addgene plasmid #89421 | pGBT9-hSyntenin2a | addgene full sequence | sequence record 177555 | Addgene NGS Result
GCACCATAACGCATTTAAGCATAAACACGCACTATGCCGTTCTTCTCATGTATATATATATACAGGCAAC
ACGCAGATATAGGTGCGACGTGAACAGTGAGCTGTATGTGCGCAGCTCGCGTTGCATTTTCGGAAGCGCT
CGTTTTCGGAAACGCTTTGAAGTTCCTATTCCGAAGTTCCTATTCTCTAGCTAGAAAGTATAGGAACTTC
AGAGCGCTTTTGAAAACCAAAAGCGCTCTGAAGACGCACTTTCAAAAAACCAAAAACGCACCGGACTGTA
ACGAGCTACTAAAATATTGCGAATACCGCTTCCACAAACATTGCTCAAAAGTATCTCTTTGCTATATATC
TCTGTGCTATATCCCTATATAACCTACCCATCCACCTTTCGCTCCTTGAACTTGCATCTAAACTCGACCT
CTACATTTTTTATGTTTATCTCTAGTATTACTCTTTAGACAAAAAAATTGTAGTAAGAACTATTCATAGA
GTGAATCGAAAACAATACGAAAATGTAAACATTTCCTATACGTAGTATATAGAGACAAAATAGAAGAAAC
CGTTCATAATTTTCTGACCAATGAAGAATCATCAACGCTATCACTTTCTGTTCACAAAGTATGCGCAATC
CACATCGGTATAGAATATAATCGGGGATGCCTTTATCTTGAAAAAATGCACCCGCAGCTTCGCTAGTAAT
CAGTAAACGCGGGAAGTGGAGTCAGGCTTTTTTTATGGAAGAGAAAATAGACACCAAAGTAGCCTTCTTC
TAACCTTAACGGACCTACAGTGCAAAAAGTTATCAAGAGACTGCATTATAGAGCGCACAAAGGAGAAAAA
AAGTAATCTAAGATGCTTTGTTAGAAAAATAGCGCTCTCGGGATGCATTTTTGTAGAACAAAAAAGAAGT
ATAGATTCTTTGTTGGTAAAATAGCGCTCTCGCGTTGCATTTCTGTTCTGTAAAAATGCAGCTCAGATTC
TTTGTTTGAAAAATTAGCGCTCTCGCGTTGCATTTTTGTTTTACAAAAATGAAGCACAGATTCTTCGTTG
GTAAAATAGCGCTTTCGCGTTGCATTTCTGTTCTGTAAAAATGCAGCTCAGATTCTTTGTTTGAAAAATT
AGCGCTCTCGCGTTGCATTTTTGTTCTACAAAATGAAGCACAGATGCTTCGTTGCTTGCATGCAACTTCT
TTTCTTTTTTTTTCTTTTCTCTCTCCCCCGTTGTTGTCTCACCATATCCGCAATGACAAAAAAATGATGG
AAGACACTAAAGGAAAAAATTAACGACAAAGACAGCACCAACAGATGTCGTTGTTCCAGAGCTGATGAGG
GGTATCTCGAAGCACACGAAACTTTTTCCTTCCTTCATTCACGCACACTACTCTCTAATGAGCAACGGTA
TACGGCCTTCCTTCCAGTTACTTGAATTTGAAATAAAAAAAAGTTTGCTGTCTTGCTATCAAGTATAAAT
AGACCTGCAATTATTAATCTTTTGTTTCCTCGTCATTGTTCTCGTTCCCTTTCTTCCTTGTTTCTTTTTC
TGCACAATATTTCAAGCTATACCAAGCATACAATCAACTCCAAGCTTGAAGCAAGCCTCCTGAAAGATGA
AGCTACTGTCTTCTATCGAACAAGCATGCGATATTTGCCGACTTAAAAAGCTCAAGTGCTCCAAAGAAAA
ACCGAAGTGCGCCAAGTGTCTGAAGAACAACTGGGAGTGTCGCTACTCTCCCAAAACCAAAAGGTCTCCG
CTGACTAGGGCACATCTGACAGAAGTGGAATCAAGGCTAGAAAGACTGGAACAGCTATTTCTACTGATTT
TTCCTCGAGAAGACCTTGACATGATTTTGAAAATGGATTCTTTACAGGATATAAAAGCATTGTTAACAGG
ATTATTTGTACAAGATAATGTGAATAAAGATGCCGTCACAGATAGATTGGCTTCAGTGGAGACTGATATG
CCTCTAACATTGAGACAGCATAGAATAAGTGCGACATCATCATCGGAAGAGAGTAGTAACAAAGGTCAAA
GACAGTTGACTGTATCGCCGGAATTCATGTCATCCCTGTACCCATCTCTAGAGGACCTAAAAGTGGACCA
AGCCATTCAGGCCCAGGTCAGAGCCTCACCCAAGATGCCAGCCCTGCCAGTCCAGGCAACAGCCATTTCC
CCACCACCAGTTTTGTACCCAAACTTGGCAGAACTGGAAAATTATATGGGTCTTTCCCTCTCCAGCCAAG
AAGTCCAGGAGAGCCTGCTTCATATTCCAGAGGGTGACAGTACAGCGGTCTCGGGCCCCGGGCCCGGCCA
GATGGTGGCACCGGTAACCGGGTACAGCCTGGGCGTGCGGCGAGCTGAGATCAAGCCCGGGGTGCGCGAG
ATCCACCTGTGCAAGGACGAGCGCGGCAAGACCGGGCTGAGGCTGCGGAAGGTCGACCAGGGGCTCTTTG
TGCAGTTGGTCCAGGCCAACACCCCTGCATCCCTTGTGGGGCTGCGCTTTGGGGACCAGCTCCTGCAGAT
TGACGGGCGTGACTGTGCTGGGTGGAGCTCGCACAAAGCCCATCAGGTGGTGAAGAAGGCATCAGGCGAT
AAGATTGTCATGGTGGTTCGGGACAGGCCGTTCCAGCGGACTGTCACCATGCACAAGGACAGCATGGGCC
ATGTCGGCTTCGTGATCAAGAAGGGGAAGATTGTCTCTCTGGTCAAAGGGAGTTCTGCGGCCCGCAACGG
GCTCCTCACCAACCACTACGTGTGTGAGGTGGACGGGCAGAATGTTATCGGGCTGAAGGACAAAAAGATC
ATGGAGATTCTGGCCACGGCTGGGAACGTTGTCACCCTGACCATCATCCCCAGTGTGATCTACGAGCACA
TGGTCAAAAAGTTGCCTCCAGTCCTGCTCCACCACACCATGGACCACTCCATCCCAGATGCCTGAAGCCA
CTGCAGGGCAGGGCAGGCAGGGGGGGCTTCCCGCCCTCCTGCAGCAAAGGGCAACCACCCTCGGATGAAT
TCCCGGGGATCCGTCGACCTGCAGCCAAGCTAATTCCGGGCGAATTTCTTATGATTTATGATTTTTATTA
TTAAATAAGTTATAAAAAAAATAAGTGTATACAAATTTTAAAGTGACTCTTAGGTTTTAAAACGAAAATT
CTTATTCTTGAGTAACTCTTTCCTGTAGGTCAGGTTGCTTTCTCAGGTATAGCATGAGGTCGCTCTTATT
GACCACACCTCTACCGGCATGCCGGCAAGTGCACAAACAATACTTAAATAAATACTACTCAGTAATAACC
TATTTCTTAGCATTTTTGACGAAATTTGCTATTTTGTTAGAGTCTTTTACACCATTTGTCTCCACACCTC
CGCTTACATCAACACCAATAACGCCATTTAATCTAAGCGCATCACCAACATTTTCTGGCGTCAGTCCACC
AGCTAACATAAAATGTAAGCTTTCGGGGCTCTCTTGCCTTCCAACCCAGTCAGAAATCGAGTTCCAATCC
AAAAGTTCACCTGTCCCACCTGCTTCTGAATCAAACAAGGGAATAAACGAATGAGGTTTCTGTGAAGCTG
CACTGAGTAGTATGTTGCAGTCTTTTGGAAATACGAGTCTTTTAATAACTGGCAAACCGAGGAACTCTTG
GTATTCTTGCCACGACTCATCTCCATGCAGTTGGACGATATCAATGCCGTAATCATTGACCAGAGCCAAA
ACATCCTCCTTAGGTTGATTACGAAACACGCCAACCAAGTATTTCGGAGTGCCTGAACTATTTTTATATG
CTTTTACAAGACTTGAAATTTTCCTTGCAATAACCGGGTCAATTGTTCTCTTTCTATTGGGCACACATAT
AATACCCAGCAAGTCAGCATCGGAATCTAGAGCACATTCTGCGGCCTCTGTGCTCTGCAAGCCGCAAACT
TTCACCAATGGACCAGAACTACCTGTGAAATTAATAACAGACATACTCCAAGCTGCCTTTGTGTGCTTAA
TCACGTATACTCACGTGCTCAATAGTCACCAATGCCCTCCCTCTTGGCCCTCTCCTTTTCTTTTTTCGAC
CGAATTAATTCGTAATCATGTCATAGCTGTTTCCTGTGTGAAATTGTTATCCGCTCACAATTCCACACAA
CATACGAGCCGGAAGCATAAAGTGTAAAGCCTGGGGTGCCTAATGAGTGAGCTAACTCACATTAATTGCG
TTGCGCTCACTGCCCGCTTTCCAGTCGGGAAACCTGTCGTGCCAGCTGCATTAATGAATCGGCCAACGCG
CGGGGAGAGGCGGTTTGCGTATTGGGCGCTCTTCCGCTTCCTCGCTCACTGACTCGCTGCGCTCGGTCGT
TCGGCTGCGGCGAGCGGTATCAGCTCACTCAAAGGCGGTAATACGGTTATCCACAGAATCAGGGGATAAC
GCAGGAAAGAACATGTGAGCAAAAGGCCAGCAAAAGGCCAGGAACCGTAAAAAGGCCGCGTTGCTGGCGT
TTTTCCATAGGCTCCGCCCCCCTGACGAGCATCACAAAAATCGACGCTCAAGTCAGAGGTGGCGAAACCC
GACAGGACTATAAAGATACCAGGCGTTTCCCCCTGGAAGCTCCCTCGTGCGCTCTCCTGTTCCGACCCTG
CCGCTTACCGGATACCTGTCCGCCTTTCTCCCTTCGGGAAGCGTGGCGCTTTCTCATAGCTCACGCTGTA
GGTATCTCAGTTCGGTGTAGGTCGTTCGCTCCAAGCTGGGCTGTGTGCACGAACCCCCCGTTCAGCCCGA
CCGCTGCGCCTTATCCGGTAACTATCGTCTTGAGTCCAACCCGGTAAGACACGACTTATCGCCACTGGCA
GCAGCCACTGGTAACAGGATTAGCAGAGCGAGGTATGTAGGCGGTGCTACAGAGTTCTTGAAGTGGTGGC
CTAACTACGGCTACACTAGAAGAACAGTATTTGGTATCTGCGCTCTGCTGAAGCCAGTTACCTTCGGAAA
AAGAGTTGGTAGCTCTTGATCCGGCAAACAAACCACCGCTGGTAGCGGTGGTTTTTTTGTTTGCAAGCAG
CAGATTACGCGCAGAAAAAAAGGATCTCAAGAAGATCCTTTGATCTTTTCTACGGGGTCTGACGCTCAGT
GGAACGAAAACTCACGTTAAGGGATTTTGGTCATGAGATTATCAAAAAGGATCTTCACCTAGATCCTTTT
AAATTAAAAATGAAGTTTTAAATCAATCTAAAGTATATATGAGTAAACTTGGTCTGACAGTTACCAATGC
TTAATCAGTGAGGCACCTATCTCAGCGATCTGTCTATTTCGTTCATCCATAGTTGCCTGACTCCCCGTCG
TGTAGATAACTACGATACGGGAGGGCTTACCATCTGGCCCCAGTGCTGCAATGATACCGCGAGACCCACG
CTCACCGGCTCCAGATTTATCAGCAATAAACCAGCCAGCCGGAAGGGCCGAGCGCAGAAGTGGTCCTGCA
ACTTTATCCGCCTCCATCCAGTCTATTAATTGTTGCCGGGAAGCTAGAGTAAGTAGTTCGCCAGTTAATA
GTTTGCGCAACGTTGTTGCCATTGCTACAGGCATCGTGGTGTCACGCTCGTCGTTTGGTATGGCTTCATT
CAGCTCCGGTTCCCAACGATCAAGGCGAGTTACATGATCCCCCATGTTGTGCAAAAAAGCGGTTAGCTCC
TTCGGTCCTCCGATCGTTGTCAGAAGTAAGTTGGCCGCAGTGTTATCACTCATGGTTATGGCAGCACTGC
ATAATTCTCTTACTGTCATGCCATCCGTAAGATGCTTTTCTGTGACTGGTGAGTACTCAACCAAGTCATT
CTGAGAATAGTGTATGCGGCGACCGAGTTGCTCTTGCCCGGCGTCAATACGGGATAATACCGCGCCACAT
AGCAGAACTTTAAAAGTGCTCATCATTGGAAAACGTTCTTCGGGGCGAAAACTCTCAAGGATCTTACCGC
TGTTGAGATCCAGTTCGATGTAACCCACTCGTGCACCCAACTGATCTTCAGCATCTTTTACTTTCACCAG
CGTTTCTGGGTGAGCAAAAACAGGAAGGCAAAATGCCGCAAAAAAGGGAATAAGGGCGACACGGAAATGT
TGAATACTCATACTCTTCCTTTTTCAATATTATTGAAGCATTTATCAGGGTTATTGTCTCATGAGCGGAT
ACATATTTGAATGTATTTAGAAAAATAAACAAATAGGGGTTCCGCGCACATTTCCCCGAAAAGTGCCACC
TGACGTCTAAGAAACCATTATTATCATGACATTAACCTATAAAAATAGGCGTATCACGAGGCCCTTTCGT
CTCGCGCGTTTCGGTGATGACGGTGAAAACCTCTGACACATGCAGCTCCCGGAGACGGTCACAGCTTGTC
TGTAAGCGGATGCCGGGAGCAGACAAGCCCGTCAGGGCGCGTCAGCGGGTGTTGGCGGGTGTCGGGGCTG
GCTTAACTATGCGGCATCAGAGCAGATTGTACTGAGAGT
Features (pLannotate 1.2.2; 16 found; start..end, strand, type, name):
      9..1173    +  rep_origin     2μ ori: yeast 2μ plasmid origin of replication
   1183..1579    +  promoter       ADH1 promoter: S. cerevisiae ADH1; promoter for alcohol dehydrogenase 1
   1607..2047    +  CDS            GAL4 DNA binding domain: DNA binding domain of the GAL4 transcriptional activator; Saccharomyces cerevisiae GAL4 (truncated)
   2057..2932    +  CDS            SDCBP2: SDCB2_HUMAN - Also known as SITAC18. Experimental evidence at protein level: Swiss-Prot protein existence level 1. Binds phosphatidylinositol 4,5-bisphosphate (PIP2). May play a role in the organization of nuclear PIP2, cell division and cell survival (PubMed:15961997). From Homo sapiens (Human).
   3050..3237    +  terminator     ADH1 terminator: S. cerevisiae ADH1; transcription terminator for the S. cerevisiae alcohol dehydrogenase 1 (ADH1) gene
   3290..3964    -  CDS            TRP1: phosphoribosylanthranilate isomerase, required for tryptophan biosynthesis; S. cerevisiae TRP1; yeast auxotrophic marker
   3965..4066    -  promoter       TRP1 promoter: S. cerevisiae TRP1
   4104..4120    -  protein_bind   lac operator: The lac repressor binds to the lac operator to inhibit transcription in E. coli. This inhibition can be relieved by adding lactose or isopropyl-β-D-thiogalactopyranoside (IPTG). lac repressor encoded by lacI
   4128..4158    -  promoter       lac promoter: promoter for the E. coli lac operon
   4173..4194    -  protein_bind   CAP binding site: CAP binding activates transcription in the presence of cAMP. E. coli catabolite activator protein
   4207..4299    -  CDS            lacI (fragment): lac repressor; lacI; The lac repressor binds to the lac operator to inhibit transcription in E. coli. This inhibition can be relieved by adding lactose or isopropyl-β-D-thiogalactopyranoside (IPTG).
   4482..5070    -  rep_origin     ori: high-copy-number ColE1/pMB1/pBR322/pUC origin of replication
   5241..6101    -  CDS            AmpR: β-lactamase; bla; confers resistance to ampicillin, carbenicillin, and related antibiotics
   6102..6206    -  promoter       AmpR promoter: bla
   6301..6336    +  CDS            rop (fragment): Rop protein, which maintains plasmids at low copy number; rop
   6438..8       +  misc_feature   bom (fragment) (across the origin): basis of mobility region from pBR322
