[The description below was written by a language model from this plasmid's Addgene catalogue record and pLannotate feature annotations shown in this document.]
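Description:
pGBT9-hSyntenin2a is a yeast two-hybrid "bait" plasmid built on the Clontech pGBT9 backbone, a yeast–E. coli shuttle vector of about 6.5 kb. In Saccharomyces cerevisiae it replicates episomally from the 2μ origin and is selected through the TRP1 auxotrophic marker, driven by its own promoter, which allows trp1 host strains to grow without tryptophan. In E. coli it is maintained at high copy from a ColE1/pUC-type origin and selected with ampicillin via the β-lactamase gene. The short lac promoter/operator, CAP site, lacI, rop and bom fragments annotated in the backbone are remnants of the parental cloning vectors and have no evident role in the design.

The expression cassette consists of the yeast ADH1 promoter, the GAL4 DNA-binding domain, the human SDCBP2 (syntenin-2) coding sequence, and the ADH1 terminator. The insert was cloned into an EcoRI site immediately downstream of the GAL4 domain, so syntenin-2 is produced as a fusion with the DNA-binding domain at its N-terminus. In a two-hybrid reporter strain, this fusion binds GAL4 upstream activating sequences but should not activate transcription by itself. Reporter expression occurs when a co-expressed partner fused to a transcriptional activation domain binds syntenin-2 and brings that domain to the promoter. The "2a" in the name may denote a particular syntenin-2 variant, but the record does not define it. The associated publication examined whether the neural cell recognition molecule neurofascin interacts with syntenin-1 and syntenin-2, and whether the syntenins self-associate, which fits use of this plasmid as a bait for testing such protein–protein interactions.
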