Addgene plasmid #89421: pGBT9-hSyntenin2a
Purpose: Two-hybrid system
Depositing lab: Fritz Rathjen. Depositing organization: Max-Delbrueck-Centrum fuer Molekulare Medizin (MDC). Publication: The neural cell recognition molecule neurofascin interacts with syntenin-1 but not with syntenin-2, both of which reveal self-associating activity. Koroll M, Rathjen FG, Volkmer H. J Biol Chem. 2001 Apr 6;276(14):10646-54. doi: 10.1074/jbc.M010647200. Epub 2001 Jan 4. PubMed 11152476.
Backbone
  Vector backbone: pGBT9
  Backbone manufacturer: Clontech
  Vector type: Yeast Expression
  Selectable markers: TRP1
Growth in bacteria
  Bacterial resistance: Ampicillin, 100 μg/mL
  Growth temperature: 37°C
  Growth strain: DH5alpha
  Copy number: High Copy
Gene/Insert
  Gene/Insert name: SDCBP2 (alt name: Syntenin-2)
  Species: H. sapiens (human)
  Entrez Gene: SDCBP2 (a.k.a. SITAC, SITAC18, ST-2, ST2)
  Promoter: ADH1
  Tag / fusion protein: GAL4 DBD (N terminal on backbone)
  Cloning method: Restriction Enzyme; 5′ cloning site EcoRI (unknown if destroyed); 3′ cloning site EcoRI (unknown if destroyed)
  Sequencing primers: 5′ Gal4-N-term
Terms and licenses: Academic/Nonprofit Terms; Industry Terms: Not Available to Industry
How to cite: pGBT9-hSyntenin2a was a gift from Fritz Rathjen (Addgene plasmid # 89421 ; http://n2t.net/addgene:89421 ; RRID:Addgene_89421)
